Addgene plasmid #235581: pPB_TRE3G_scFV-sfGFP-Kmt5cFL
Purpose: Dox-inducible expression of the catalytic-domain (CD) of epigenetic effector Kmt5c fused with scFV to programme H4K20me3
Depositing lab: Jamie Hackett. Publication: Systematic epigenome editing captures the context-dependent instructive function of chromatin modifications. Policarpi C, Munafo M, Tsagkris S, Carlini V, Hackett JA. Nat Genet. 2024 Jun;56(6):1168-1180. doi: 10.1038/s41588-024-01706-w. Epub 2024 May 9. PubMed 38724747.
Backbone
  Vector backbone: pPB-TRE3G
  Vector type: CRISPR
Growth in bacteria
  Bacterial resistance: Ampicillin, 100 μg/mL
  Growth temperature: 30°C
  Growth strain: NEB Stable
  Copy number: High Copy
Gene/Insert
  Gene/Insert name: Kmt5c (alt name: Suv420H2)
  Species: M. musculus (mouse)
  Entrez Gene: Kmt5c (a.k.a. Suv4-20h2, Suv420h2)
  Cloning method: Gibson Cloning
Terms and licenses: Academic/Nonprofit Terms; Industry Terms: Not Available to Industry
Depositor comments: This is a piggyBAC plasmid that integrates into the genome and can be selected for via Neomycin resistance. Expression of epigenetic effector is induced via adding doxycyline to media. Succesful activiation of the epigenetic editing system is indicated by sfGFP expression.
How to cite: pPB_TRE3G_scFV-sfGFP-Kmt5cFL was a gift from Jamie Hackett (Addgene plasmid # 235581 ; http://n2t.net/addgene:235581 ; RRID:Addgene_235581)
