[The description below was written by a language model from this plasmid's Addgene catalogue record and pLannotate feature annotations shown in this document.]
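Description:
pPB_TRE3G_scFV-sfGFP-Kmt5cFL is a piggyBac transposon plasmid for doxycycline-inducible expression of an epigenome-editing effector in mammalian cells, catalogued as a CRISPR-type vector on the pPB-TRE3G backbone. In bacteria it is maintained through a high-copy ColE1/pUC-type origin and ampicillin resistance (AmpR with its bla promoter). The backbone also retains an f1 origin and lacZα/lac promoter remnants. According to the depositor, the cargo integrates into the host genome by piggyBac transposition and integrants are selected through neomycin resistance. The feature table shows a neo coding sequence followed by an SV40 polyadenylation signal, but it annotates neither the promoter driving neo nor the piggyBac terminal repeats.

The payload sits downstream of a TRE3G promoter, which is activated only when a Tet-On 3G transactivator is bound in the presence of doxycycline. No transactivator is annotated on this plasmid. The open reading frame begins with mouse immunoglobulin light- and heavy-chain variable fragments that together make up the scFv, followed by an HA epitope, a short linker-like segment, superfolder GFP, and mouse Kmt5c (Suv420h2). A fragment matching SV40 large T antigen, probably a nuclear localisation signal, and an SV40 poly(A) signal follow. Kmt5c is the histone methyltransferase that converts H4K20me1/me2 to higher methylation states, including H4K20me3. The scFv presumably allows the fusion to be recruited to a matching epitope array on a separately supplied targeting protein, although the record does not name this partner. sfGFP fluorescence reports successful induction.

The purpose field describes a catalytic-domain fusion, whereas the "FL" in the name and the roughly 1.4 kb Kmt5c annotation suggest the full-length protein. The construct is intended for programming H4K20me3 at chosen loci to test the function of this mark.
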