Features (pLannotate 1.2.2; 24 found; start..end, strand, type, name):
      1..105     -  promoter       AmpR promoter: bla
    158..586     -  rep_origin     f1 ori (sequence partly withheld): f1 bacteriophage origin of replication; arrow indicates direction of (+) strand synthesis
    591..746     -  CDS            lacZα (fragment): LacZα fragment of β-galactosidase; lacZ fragment
    748..867     +  CDS            B (fragment): PORTL_LAMBD - Experimental evidence at protein level: Swiss-Prot protein existence level 1. Forms the portal vertex of the capsid (PubMed:6228056, PubMed:6232391). This portal plays critical roles in head assembly, genome packaging, neck/tail attachment, and genome ejection (Probable). The portal protein multimerizes as a single ring-shaped homododecamer arranged around a central channel (PubMed:6232391). Binds to the terminase subunits to form the packaging machine (PubMed:7799432). From Escherichia phage lambda (Bacteriophage lambda).
   1385..1763    +  promoter       TRE3G promoter: 3rd-generation Tet-responsive promoter that can be activated by binding of Tet-On® 3G
   1794..2105    +  CDS            LV1C_MOUSE (fragment): Experimental evidence at protein level: Swiss-Prot protein existence level 1. From Mus musculus (Mouse).
   2181..2519    +  CDS            HVM37_MOUSE (fragment): Experimental evidence at protein level: Swiss-Prot protein existence level 1. From Mus musculus (Mouse).
   2520..2546    +  CDS            3xHA (fragment): three tandem HA epitope tags
   2580..2605    +  CDS            FAPα2 (fragment): fluorogen-activating protein composed of a dimer of the L5-MG single-chain antibody fragment (Szent-Gyorgyi et al., 2008) binds malachite green derivatives to produce red fluorescence
   2637..3347    +  CDS            Superfolder GFP: Superfolder GFP is a basic (constitutively fluorescent) green fluorescent protein published in 2005, derived from Aequorea victoria. It is reported to be a very rapidly-maturing weak dimer.
   3468..4868    +  CDS            Kmt5c: KMT5C_MOUSE - Also known as Suv420h2. Experimental evidence at protein level: Swiss-Prot protein existence level 1. Histone methyltransferase that specifically methylates monomethylated 'Lys-20' (H4K20me1) and dimethylated 'Lys-20' (H4K20me2) of histone H4 to produce respectively dimethylated 'Lys-20' (H4K20me2) and trimethylated 'Lys-20' (H4K20me3) and thus regulates transcription and maintenance of genome integrity (PubMed:15145825, PubMed:28114273). In vitro also methylates unmodified 'Lys-20' (H4K20me0) of histone H4 and nucleosomes (By similarity). H4 'Lys-20' trimethylation represents a
   4877..4960    +  CDS            large T antigen (fragment): large T antigen from SV40 (simian virus 40)
   4983..5104    +  polyA_signal   SV40 poly(A) signal: SV40 polyadenylation signal
   5666..6457    +  CDS            neo: KKA2_KLEPN - Also known as kan, nptII. Experimental evidence at protein level: Swiss-Prot protein existence level 1. Resistance to kanamycin, neomycin, paromomycin, ribostamycin, butirosin and gentamicin B. From Klebsiella pneumoniae.
   6481..6633    +  CDS            ble (fragment): BLE_KLEPN - Experimental evidence at protein level: Swiss-Prot protein existence level 1. Binding protein with a strong affinity to the bleomycin family of antibiotics. Binds to CL990; an antimitotic-antibiotic compound. From Klebsiella pneumoniae.
   6655..6776    +  polyA_signal   SV40 poly(A) signal: SV40 polyadenylation signal
   6794..6886    +  ncRNA          G-CSF SLDE: Accession: RF00183 - G-CSF factor stem-loop destabilising element (SLDE)
   7583..8050    +  CDS            B (fragment): PORTL_LAMBD - Experimental evidence at protein level: Swiss-Prot protein existence level 1. Forms the portal vertex of the capsid (PubMed:6228056, PubMed:6232391). This portal plays critical roles in head assembly, genome packaging, neck/tail attachment, and genome ejection (Probable). The portal protein multimerizes as a single ring-shaped homododecamer arranged around a central channel (PubMed:6232391). Binds to the terminase subunits to form the packaging machine (PubMed:7799432). From Escherichia phage lambda (Bacteriophage lambda).
   8088..8104    -  protein_bind   lac operator: The lac repressor binds to the lac operator to inhibit transcription in E. coli. This inhibition can be relieved by adding lactose or isopropyl-β-D-thiogalactopyranoside (IPTG). lac repressor encoded by lacI
   8112..8142    -  promoter       lac promoter: promoter for the E. coli lac operon
   8157..8178    -  protein_bind   CAP binding site: CAP binding activates transcription in the presence of cAMP. E. coli catabolite activator protein
   8191..8283    -  CDS            lacI (fragment): lac repressor; lacI; The lac repressor binds to the lac operator to inhibit transcription in E. coli. This inhibition can be relieved by adding lactose or isopropyl-β-D-thiogalactopyranoside (IPTG).
   8466..9054    -  rep_origin     ori: high-copy-number ColE1/pMB1/pBR322/pUC origin of replication
   9225..10085   -  CDS            AmpR: β-lactamase; bla; confers resistance to ampicillin, carbenicillin, and related antibiotics
>Addgene plasmid #235581 | pPB_TRE3G_scFV-sfGFP-Kmt5cFL | addgene full sequence | sequence record 470355 | Addgene NGS Result
ACTCTTCCTTTTTCAATATTATTGAAGCATTTATCAGGGTTATTGTCTCATGAGCGGATACATATTTGAA
TGTATTTAGAAAAATAAACAAATAGGGGTTCCGCGCACATTTCCCCGAAAAGTGCCACCTAAATTGTAAG
CGTTAATATTTTGTTAAAATTCGCGTTAAATTTTTGTTAAATCAGCTCATTTTTTAACCAATAGGCCGAA
ATCGGCAAAATCCCTTATAAATCAAAAGAATAGACCGAGATAGGGT
[37 nt withheld, positions 257-293]
AAAGAACGTGGACTCCAACGTCAAAGG
[49 nt withheld, positions 321-369]
T
[91 nt withheld, positions 371-461]
G
[124 nt withheld, positions 463-586]
CCCATTCGCCATTCAGGCTGCGCAACTGTTGGGAAGGGCGATCGGTGCGGGCCTCTTCGCTATTACGCCA
GCTGGCGAAAGGGGGATGTGCTGCAAGGCGATTAAGTTGGGTAACGCCAGGGTTTTCCCAGTCACGACGT
TGTAAAACGACGGCCAGTGAGCGCGCCTCGTTCATTCACGTTTTTGAACCCGTGGAGGACGGGCAGACTC
GCGGTGCAAATGTGTTTTACAGCGTGATGGAGCAGATGAAGATGCTCGACACGCTGCAGAACACGCAGCT
AGATTAACCCTAGAAAGATAATCATATTGTGACGTACGTTAAAGATAATCATGTGTAAAATTGACGCATG
TGTTTTATCGGTCTGTATATCGAGGTTTATTTATTAATTTGAATAGATATTAAGTTTTATTATATTTACA
CTTACATACTAATAATAAATTCAACAAACAATTTATTTATGTTTATTTATTTATTAAAAAAAACAAAAAC
TCAAAATTTCTTCTATAAAGTAACAAAACTTTTATGAGGGACAGCCCCCCCCCAAAGCCCCCAGGGATGT
AATTACGTCCCTCCCCCGCTAGGGGGCAGCAGCGAGCCGCCCGGGGCTCCGCTCCGGTCCGGCGCTCCCC
CCGCATCCCCGAGCCGGCAGCGTGCGGGGACAGCCCGGGCACGGGGAAGGTGGCACGGGATCGCTTTCCT
CTGAACGCTTCTCGCTGCTCTTTGAGCCTGCAGACACCTGGGGGGATACGGGGAAAAGGCCTCCACGGCC
ACTAGTCTTTCGTCTTCAAGAATTCCTCGAGTTTACTCCCTATCAGTGATAGAGAACGTATGAAGAGTTT
ACTCCCTATCAGTGATAGAGAACGTATGCAGACTTTACTCCCTATCAGTGATAGAGAACGTATAAGGAGT
TTACTCCCTATCAGTGATAGAGAACGTATGACCAGTTTACTCCCTATCAGTGATAGAGAACGTATCTACA
GTTTACTCCCTATCAGTGATAGAGAACGTATATCCAGTTTACTCCCTATCAGTGATAGAGAACGTATAAG
CTTTAGGCGTGTACGGTGGGCGCCTATAAAAGCAGAGCTCGTTTAGTGAACCGTCAGATCGCCTGGAGCA
ATTCCACAACACTTTTGTCTTATACCAACTTTCCGTACCACTTCCTACCCTCGTAAAGGTCTAGAGCTAG
CCATGGGCCCCGACATCGTGATGACCCAGAGCCCCAGCAGCCTGAGCGCCAGCGTGGGCGACCGCGTGAC
CATCACCTGCCGCAGCAGCACCGGCGCCGTGACCACCAGCAACTACGCCAGCTGGGTGCAGGAGAAGCCC
GGCAAGCTGTTCAAGGGCCTGATCGGCGGCACCAACAACCGCGCCCCCGGCGTGCCCAGCCGCTTCAGCG
GCAGCCTGATCGGCGACAAGGCCACCCTGACCATCAGCAGCCTGCAGCCCGAGGACTTCGCCACCTACTT
CTGCGCCCTGTGGTACAGCAACCACTGGGTGTTCGGCCAGGGCACCAAGGTGGAGCTGAAGCGTGGAGGC
GGAGGTAGTGGAGGTGGAGGCTCTGGTGGGGGAGGAAGCAGTGGAGGCGGAAGTGAGGTGAAGCTGCTGG
AGAGCGGAGGCGGACTGGTGCAGCCCGGCGGATCTCTGAAGCTGAGCTGCGCCGTGAGCGGCTTCAGCCT
GACCGACTACGGCGTGAACTGGGTGCGCCAGGCCCCCGGACGCGGACTGGAGTGGATCGGTGTGATCTGG
GGCGACGGCATCACCGACTACAACAGCGCCCTGAAGGACCGCTTCATCATCAGCAAGGACAACGGCAAGA
ACACCGTGTACCTGCAGATGAGCAAGGTGCGCAGCGACGACACCGCCCTGTACTACTGCGTGACCGGCCT
GTTCGACTACTGGGGACAGGGCACCCTGGTGACCGTGAGCAGCTACCCATACGATGTTCCAGATTACGCT
GGTGGAGGCGGAGGTTCTGGGGGAGGAGGTAGTGGCGGTGGTGGTTCAGGAGGCGGCGGAAGCTTGGATC
CAGGTGGAGGTGGAAGCGGTAGCAAAGGAGAAGAACTTTTCACTGGAGTTGTCCCAATTCTTGTTGAATT
AGATGGTGATGTTAATGGGCACAAATTTTCTGTCCGTGGAGAGGGTGAAGGTGATGCTACAAACGGAAAA
CTCACCCTTAAATTTATTTGCACTACTGGAAAACTACCTGTTCCGTGGCCAACACTTGTCACTACTCTGA
CCTATGGTGTTCAATGCTTTTCCCGTTATCCGGATCACATGAAACGGCATGACTTTTTCAAGAGTGCCAT
GCCCGAAGGTTATGTACAGGAACGCACTATATCTTTCAAAGATGACGGGACCTACAAGACGCGTGCTGAA
GTCAAGTTTGAAGGTGATACCCTTGTTAATCGTATCGAGTTAAAGGGTATTGATTTTAAAGAAGATGGAA
ACATTCTTGGACACAAACTCGAGTACAACTTTAACTCACACAATGTATACATCACGGCAGACAAACAAAA
GAATGGAATCAAAGCTAACTTCAAAATTCGCCACAACGTTGAAGATGGTTCCGTTCAACTAGCAGACCAT
TATCAACAAAATACTCCAATTGGCGATGGCCCTGTCCTTTTACCAGACAACCATTACCTGTCGACACAAT
CTGTCCTTTCGAAAGATCCCAACGAAAAGCGTGACCACATGGTCCTTCTTGAGTTTGTAACTGCTGCTGG
GATTACACATGGCATGGATGAGCTCTACAAAGGTGGAGGTCGGACCGGCCCCAAGAAAAAACGCAAGGTG
GAAGATCCTAAGAAAAAGCGGAAAGTGGACGGCATTGGTAGTGGGAGCAACGGCAGCAGCGGATCCGGAG
GCGGTGGTACCGGGCCTGATCGAGTGACAGCCCGAGAACTGTGCGAGAATGATGACCTGGCCACCAGCCT
TGTTCTTGACCCCTACCTCGGCTTCCGCACCCATAAGATGAATGTCAGTCCTGTGCCCACCTTGCGACGA
CAACACCACCTTCGTTCAGCACTGGAAGCTTTCCTAAGGCAACGGGACCTGGAGGCTGCATTCCGGGCCC
TGACGCTAGGAGGCTGGATGGCCCACTACTTCCAGAGCCGTGCCCCTCGGCAGGAGGCTGCTCTCAAGAC
CCACATTTTCTGCTACCTCCGCGCCTTCCTGCCTGAGAGTGGCTTCACCATTCTGCCCTGCACCCGCTAC
TCCATGGAGACCAATGGGGCCAAGATTGTGTCTACCCGTGCTTGGAAGAAGAATGAGAAGCTGGAGCTGC
TGGTGGGCTGCATTGCAGAGCTGCGTGAAGAGGATGAAGACCTGCTTAGGGCCGGTGAGAACGACTTCAG
CATCATGTACTCCACCCGAAAAAGGAGTGCCCAGCTGTGGCTTGGCCCAGCTGCCTTCATCAACCATGAC
TGCAAACCCAACTGCAAGTTTGTGCCCTCAGATGGGAATACTGCCTGTGTGAAGGTGCTACGGGACATTG
AGCCAGGGGATGAAGTGACTTGCTTCTATGGTGAGGGCTTCTTCGGCGAGAAGAATGAGCACTGTGAATG
CTATACCTGTGAGAGGAAAGGCGAGGGAGCTTTCAGACTTCAGCCCAGGGAGCCTGAGCTGCGACCAAAG
CCCCTAGACAAGTATGAGCTCCGAGAGACAAAGAGGCGTCTGCAGCAGGGCTTGGTCAGCAGCCAGCAGA
GCCTGATGAGCCGGTGGGCCTGCTCCCACCTGTCCCCACTGCGCCCTGACCCATTCTGTGCTGCCTGCCA
GCCCTCATGCCTGCTGCCTGCCAGCCCCCACATGGATTACTTGCCCCTTTGGCTCCAGCGGGCGCCTCAA
CCCCAGCCCATAGTACCTCCCAGGAAGCGCCACCGCCGCCGCCGCCCCAGGATCCGCCAGGCTTCATTGC
CTCCTGTCCTCCGCACTGCCTGTGTCCCCCTGCACCGATGGGGAGGCTGTGGTCCCCACTGCCAGCTACG
TGCTGAGGCCATGGTGACCCTACACCTGCGCCCCCAGACTCGCTGGACCCCACAACAGGACTGGTACTGG
GCCCGGCGCTATGGGCTACCTTCTGTGGGGCGTGTGGAACTTACCCGCCTAGCCCCAGCCCTGCCAGCTG
CTCCTGCCCCTGCTGGGAACCCAGGTCCTGTCCCCACTCCTGATTTCATCCCTAAGCAGGCCCTTGCCTT
TGCTCCGTTCTGCCCACCTAAGCGCCTCCGGCTAGTGGTCAGTCATGGTTCTATTGATCTGGACATCAAT
AGTGGTGAGCCATGACAAAAGATCATAATCAGCCATATCACATCTGTAGAGGTTTTACTTGCTTTAAAAA
ACCTCCCACACCTCCCCCTGAACCTGAAACATAAAATGAATGCAATTGTTGTTGTTAACTTGTTTATTGC
AGCTTATAATGGTTACAAATAAAGCAATAGCATCACAAATTTCACAAATAAAGCATTTTTTTCACTGCAT
TCTAGTTGTGGTTTGTCCAAACTCATCAATGTATCTTATCATGTCTCATATGGCCTTCTGCAGGAGCGTA
CAGAACCCAGGGCCCTGGCACCCGTGCAGACCCTGGCCCACCCCACCTGGGCGCTCAGTGCCCAAGAGAT
GTCCACACCTAGGATGTCCCGCGGTGGGTGGGGGGCCCGAGAGACGGGCAGGCCGGGGGCAGGCCTGGCC
ATGCGGGGCCGAACCGGGCACTGCCCAGCGTGGGGCGCGGGGGCCACGGCGCGCGCCCCCAGCCCCCGGG
CCCAGCACCCCAAGGCGGCCAACGCCAAAACTCTCCCTCCTCCTCTTCCTCAATCTCGCTCTCGCTCTTT
TTTTTTTTCGCAAAAGGAGGGGAGAGGGGGTAAAAAAATGCTGCACTGTGCGGCGAAGCCGGTGAGTGAG
CGGCGCGGGGCCAATCAGCGTGCGCCGTTCCGAAAGTTGCCTTTTATGGCTCGAGCGGCCGCGGCGGCGC
CCTATAAAACCCAGCGGCGCGACGCGCCACCACCGCCGAGACCGCGTCCGCCCCGCGAGCACAGAGCCTC
GCCTTTGCCGATCCTCTAGAGTCGAGATCCGCCGCCACCATGATTGAACAAGATGGATTGCACGCAGGTT
CTCCGGCCGCTTGGGTGGAGAGGCTATTCGGCTATGACTGGGCACAACAGACAATCGGCTGCTCTGATGC
CGCCGTGTTCCGGCTGTCAGCGCAGGGGCGCCCGGTTCTTTTTGTCAAGACCGACCTGTCCGGTGCCCTG
AATGAACTGCAGGACGAGGCAGCGCGGCTATCGTGGCTGGCCACGACGGGCGTTCCTTGCGCAGCTGTGC
TCGACGTTGTCACTGAAGCGGGAAGGGACTGGCTGCTATTGGGCGAAGTGCCGGGGCAGGATCTCCTGTC
ATCTCACCTTGCTCCTGCCGAGAAAGTATCCATCATGGCTGATGCAATGCGGCGGCTGCATACGCTTGAT
CCGGCTACCTGCCCATTCGACCACCAAGCGAAACATCGCATCGAGCGAGCACGTACTCGGATGGAAGCCG
GTCTTGTCGATCAGGATGATCTGGACGAAGAGCATCAGGGGCTCGCGCCAGCCGAACTGTTCGCCAGGCT
CAAGGCGCGCATGCCCGACGGCGAGGATCTCGTCGTGACCCATGGCGATGCCTGCTTGCCGAATATCATG
GTGGAAAATGGCCGCTTTTCTGGATTCATCGACTGTGGCCGGCTGGGTGTGGCGGACCGCTATCAGGACA
TAGCGTTGGCTACCCGTGATATTGCTGAAGAGCTTGGCGGCGAATGGGCTGACCGCTTCCTCGTGCTTTA
CGGTATCGCCGCTCCCGATTCGCAGCGCATCGCCTTCTATCGCCTTCTTGACGAGTTCTTCTGAGCGGGA
CTCTGGGGTTCGAAATGACCGACCAAGCGACGCCCAACCTGCCATCACGAGATTTCGATTCCACCGCCGC
CTTCTATGAAAGGTTGGGCTTCGGAATCGTTTTCCGGGACGCCGGCTGGATGATCCTCCAGCGCGGGGAT
CTCATGCTGGAGTTCTTCGCCCACCCCCCGGATCTAAGCTCTAGAGTTAACTTGTTTATTGCAGCTTATA
ATGGTTACAAATAAAGCAATAGCATCACAAATTTCACAAATAAAGCATTTTTTTCACTGCATTCTAGTTG
TGGTTTGTCCAAACTCATCAATGTATCTTATCATGTCTGGAATTGACTCAAATGATGTCAATTAGTCTAT
CAGAAGCTCATCTGGTCTCCCTTCCGGGGGACAAGACATCCCTGTTTAATATTTAAACAGCAGTGTTCCC
AAACTGGGTTCTTATATCCCTTGCTCTGGTCAACCAGGTTGCAGGGTTTCCTGTCCTCACAGGAACGAAG
TCCCTAAAGAAACAGTGGCAGCCAGGTTTAGCCCCGGAATTGACTGGATTCCTTTTTTAGGGCCCATTGG
TATGGCTTTTTCCCCGTATCCCCCCAGGTGTCTGCAGGCTCAAAGAGCAGCGAGAAGCGTTCAGAGGAAA
GCGATCCCGTGCCACCTTCCCCGTGCCCGGGCTGTCCCCGCACGCTGCCGGCTCGGGGATGCGGGGGGAG
CGCCGGACCGGAGCGGAGCCCCGGGCGGCTCGCTGCTGCCCCCTAGCGGGGGAGGGACGTAATTACATCC
CTGGGGGCTTTGGGGGGGGGCTGTCCCTGATATCTATAACAAGAAAATATATATATAATAAGTTATCACG
TAAGTAGAACATGAAATAACAATATAATTATCGTATGAGTTAAATCTTAAAAGTCACGTAAAAGATAATC
ATGCGTCATTTTGACTCACGCGGTCGTTATAGTTCAAAATCAGTGACACTTACCGCATTGACAAGCACGC
CTCACGGGAGCTCCAAGCGGCGACTGAGATGTCCTAAATGCACAGCGACGGATTCGCGCTATTTAGAAAG
AGAGAGCAATATTTCAAGAATGCATGCGTCAATTTTACGCAGACTATCTTTCTAGGGTTAATCTAGCTGC
ATCAGGATCATATCGTCGGGTCTTTTTTCCGGCTCAGTCATCGCCCAAGCTGGCGCTATCTGGGCATCGG
GGAGGAAGAAGCCCGTGCCTTTTCCCGCGAGGTTGAAGCGGCATGGAAAGAGTTTGCCGAGGATGACTGC
TGCTGCATTGACGTTGAGCGAAAACGCACGTTTACCATGATGATTCGGGAAGGTGTGGCCATGCACGCCT
TTAACGGTGAACTGTTCGTTCAGGCCACCTGGGATACCAGTTCGTCGCGGCTTTTCCGGACACAGTTCCG
GATGGTCAGCCCGAAGCGCATCAGCAACCCGAACAATACCGGCGACAGCCGGAACTGCCGTGCCGGTGTG
CAGATTAATGACAGCGGTGCGGCGCTGGGATATTACGTCAGCGAGGACGGGTATCCTGGCTGGATGCCGC
AGAAATGGACATGGATACCCCGTGAGTTACCCGGCGGGCGCGCTTGGCGTAATCATGGTCATAGCTGTTT
CCTGTGTGAAATTGTTATCCGCTCACAATTCCACACAACATACGAGCCGGAAGCATAAAGTGTAAAGCCT
GGGGTGCCTAATGAGTGAGCTAACTCACATTAATTGCGTTGCGCTCACTGCCCGCTTTCCAGTCGGGAAA
CCTGTCGTGCCAGCTGCATTAATGAATCGGCCAACGCGCGGGGAGAGGCGGTTTGCGTATTGGGCGCTCT
TCCGCTTCCTCGCTCACTGACTCGCTGCGCTCGGTCGTTCGGCTGCGGCGAGCGGTATCAGCTCACTCAA
AGGCGGTAATACGGTTATCCACAGAATCAGGGGATAACGCAGGAAAGAACATGTGAGCAAAAGGCCAGCA
AAAGGCCAGGAACCGTAAAAAGGCCGCGTTGCTGGCGTTTTTCCATAGGCTCCGCCCCCCTGACGAGCAT
CACAAAAATCGACGCTCAAGTCAGAGGTGGCGAAACCCGACAGGACTATAAAGATACCAGGCGTTTCCCC
CTGGAAGCTCCCTCGTGCGCTCTCCTGTTCCGACCCTGCCGCTTACCGGATACCTGTCCGCCTTTCTCCC
TTCGGGAAGCGTGGCGCTTTCTCATAGCTCACGCTGTAGGTATCTCAGTTCGGTGTAGGTCGTTCGCTCC
AAGCTGGGCTGTGTGCACGAACCCCCCGTTCAGCCCGACCGCTGCGCCTTATCCGGTAACTATCGTCTTG
AGTCCAACCCGGTAAGACACGACTTATCGCCACTGGCAGCAGCCACTGGTAACAGGATTAGCAGAGCGAG
GTATGTAGGCGGTGCTACAGAGTTCTTGAAGTGGTGGCCTAACTACGGCTACACTAGAAGAACAGTATTT
GGTATCTGCGCTCTGCTGAAGCCAGTTACCTTCGGAAAAAGAGTTGGTAGCTCTTGATCCGGCAAACAAA
CCACCGCTGGTAGCGGTGGTTTTTTTGTTTGCAAGCAGCAGATTACGCGCAGAAAAAAAGGATCTCAAGA
AGATCCTTTGATCTTTTCTACGGGGTCTGACGCTCAGTGGAACGAAAACTCACGTTAAGGGATTTTGGTC
ATGAGATTATCAAAAAGGATCTTCACCTAGATCCTTTTAAATTAAAAATGAAGTTTTAAATCAATCTAAA
GTATATATGAGTAAACTTGGTCTGACAGTTACCAATGCTTAATCAGTGAGGCACCTATCTCAGCGATCTG
TCTATTTCGTTCATCCATAGTTGCCTGACTCCCCGTCGTGTAGATAACTACGATACGGGAGGGCTTACCA
TCTGGCCCCAGTGCTGCAATGATACCGCGAGACCCACGCTCACCGGCTCCAGATTTATCAGCAATAAACC
AGCCAGCCGGAAGGGCCGAGCGCAGAAGTGGTCCTGCAACTTTATCCGCCTCCATCCAGTCTATTAATTG
TTGCCGGGAAGCTAGAGTAAGTAGTTCGCCAGTTAATAGTTTGCGCAACGTTGTTGCCATTGCTACAGGC
ATCGTGGTGTCACGCTCGTCGTTTGGTATGGCTTCATTCAGCTCCGGTTCCCAACGATCAAGGCGAGTTA
CATGATCCCCCATGTTGTGCAAAAAAGCGGTTAGCTCCTTCGGTCCTCCGATCGTTGTCAGAAGTAAGTT
GGCCGCAGTGTTATCACTCATGGTTATGGCAGCACTGCATAATTCTCTTACTGTCATGCCATCCGTAAGA
TGCTTTTCTGTGACTGGTGAGTACTCAACCAAGTCATTCTGAGAATAGTGTATGCGGCGACCGAGTTGCT
CTTGCCCGGCGTCAATACGGGATAATACCGCGCCACATAGCAGAACTTTAAAAGTGCTCATCATTGGAAA
ACGTTCTTCGGGGCGAAAACTCTCAAGGATCTTACCGCTGTTGAGATCCAGTTCGATGTAACCCACTCGT
GCACCCAACTGATCTTCAGCATCTTTTACTTTCACCAGCGTTTCTGGGTGAGCAAAAACAGGAAGGCAAA
ATGCCGCAAAAAAGGGAATAAGGGCGACACGGAAATGTTGAATACTCAT
